Addgene plasmid #19192: pBS Matrilin-4 (clone 1_35)
Depositing lab: Cliff Tabin. Depositing organization: Harvard Medical School. Publication: Identification of unique molecular subdomains in the perichondrium and periosteum and their role in regulating gene expression in the underlying chondrocytes. Bandyopadhyay A, Kubilus JK, Crochiere ML, Linsenmayer TF, Tabin CJ. Dev Biol. 2008 Sep 1;321(1):162-74. doi: 10.1016/j.ydbio.2008.06.012. Epub 2008 Jun 16. PubMed 18602913.
Backbone
  Vector backbone: pBluescript
  Backbone manufacturer: Stratagene
  Backbone size w/o insert (bp): 3000
  Vector type: Bacterial Expression
Growth in bacteria
  Bacterial resistance: Ampicillin, 100 μg/mL
  Growth temperature: 37°C
  Growth strain: DH5alpha
  Copy number: High Copy
Gene/Insert
  Gene/Insert name: Matrilin 4 isoform 1 precursor (alt name: Matrilin 4)
  Species: G. gallus (chicken)
  GenBank ID: FG356181
  Entrez Gene: MATN4
  Cloning method: Restriction Enzyme; 5′ cloning site XhoI (unknown if destroyed); 3′ cloning site EcoRI (unknown if destroyed)
  Sequencing primers: 5′ T3; 3′ T7
Terms and licenses: Academic/Nonprofit Terms; Industry Terms: Not Available to Industry
Depositor comments: Probe 1_35, expression pattern is somewhere in between ABI3BP and CRABP1, expression is very prominent in the tendons and very different from 2_49 (another matrilin 4 isoform 1 precursor).
How to cite: pBS Matrilin-4 (clone 1_35) was a gift from Cliff Tabin (Addgene plasmid # 19192 ; http://n2t.net/addgene:19192 ; RRID:Addgene_19192)
