[The description below was written by a language model from this plasmid's Addgene catalogue record.]
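Description:
pBS Matrilin-4 (clone 1_35) is a cDNA clone of chicken (Gallus gallus) MATN4, annotated as matrilin 4 isoform 1 precursor, carried in the Stratagene pBluescript phagemid backbone of about 3 kb. The catalogue lists it as a bacterial expression vector, but it functions as a general cloning and in vitro transcription plasmid. It is maintained at high copy number in E. coli under ampicillin selection. The insert was placed between the XhoI (5′) and EcoRI (3′) sites of the polylinker; the record does not say whether these sites survived cloning, and it gives no insert length, so it is unclear whether the clone covers the full coding region or only a fragment. The linked GenBank accession appears to be an EST-type entry, which would fit a partial cDNA.

T3 and T7 are listed as the 5′ and 3′ sequencing primers. In pBluescript these sites are the opposing phage RNA polymerase promoters flanking the polylinker, which allow sense or antisense RNA to be transcribed from a linearised template. The depositor calls the clone "probe 1_35", which points to its use as a template for riboprobes for in situ hybridisation. It was deposited with a study of molecular subdomains in the perichondrium and periosteum and how they regulate gene expression in the underlying chondrocytes. According to the depositor's comments, its expression pattern lies between those of ABI3BP and CRABP1, is very prominent in tendons, and differs markedly from that seen with clone 2_49, another clone annotated as the same matrilin 4 isoform. No feature table was supplied, so the backbone elements described here are inferred from the pBluescript designation rather than from annotation.
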