>Addgene plasmid #19192 | pBS Matrilin-4 (clone 1_35) | addgene partial sequence | sequence record 24990 | T3 5'-GCAATTAACCCTCACTAAAGG-3'
GACTNCGCGGTGGCGGCCGCTCTAGAACTAGTGGATCCCCCGGGCTGCAGGAATTCGGCACGAGGGGAAG
CCAGACCGAAGCCTGCAGCCCTGAAGTGCAGGACGGGTCCCCTGGACATCGTCTTTGTGATCGACAGCTC
CCGCAGCGTGCGTCCCTTCGAGTTCGAGACCATGCGGCGCTTCATGATCGACATCATCGGCAACCTGGAC
GTGGGCCCCAACGCCACGCGGGTGGGGGTGATCCAATACTCCAGCCAGGTGCAGAACATCTTCTCCCTGA
AGACCTTCTTCACGCGGGCGGAGATGGAGAGAGCCATCAACAGCATCGTGCCGCTGGCCCAGGGCACCAT
GACGGGGTTGGCCATCCAGTACGCCATGAACGTGGCCTTCACCGTGCAGGAGGGCGCACGCCCACCCCAC
AAGAAAATCCCCCGCATCGCCATCATCGTGACGGATGGGCGGCCCCAGGACCGCGTCTCCGAGGTGGCCG
CCCACGCACGGAACGCCGGCATTGAGATCTACGCCGTGGGCATCCAGCGGGCAGACATGAACTCACTGCG
GGCCATGGCCTCACCGCCGCTGGAGGAGCACGTCTTCCTGGTGGAGTCCTTCGAGCTGATCCAGCAGTTT
GGGAAGCAGTTCCAGGATAAGCTGTGCGGGGTGGACATGTGCATGGAACGGGACCACGGATGCCAGCACA
GCTGCGTGAGCACCCCCGGCTCCTTCTACTGTGAATGCCACCCTGGCTACCAGCTCAACGTGGATGGAAA
GACCTGTTCCCCCATCGACGCGTGTGCTGACGNGGGCAGG
